Addgene plasmid #160701: pTrichoGate-1
Purpose: derivative vector of pCAMBIA1380 containing lacZ bordered by BsaI restriction sites
Depositing lab: Artemio Mendoza. Depositing organization: Lincoln University. Publication: TrichoGate: An Improved Vector System for a Large Scale of Functional Analysis of Trichoderma Genes. Nogueira-Lopez G, Padilla-Arizmendi F, Inwood S, Lyne S, Steyaert JM, Nieto-Jacobo MF, Stewart A, Mendoza-Mendoza A. Front Microbiol. 2019 Dec 10;10:2794. doi: 10.3389/fmicb.2019.02794. eCollection 2019. PubMed 31921006.
Backbone
  Vector backbone: pYT6
  Vector type: Synthetic Biology
Growth in bacteria
  Bacterial resistance: Kanamycin, 50 μg/mL
  Growth temperature: 37°C
  Growth strain: DH5alpha
  Copy number: Low Copy
Gene/Insert
  Gene/Insert name: lacZ
  Species: Synthetic
  Mutation: LacZ bordered by BsaI restrction sites
  GenBank ID: MN007105
  Cloning method: Ligation Independent Cloning
Terms and licenses: Academic/Nonprofit Terms; Industry Terms: Not Available to Industry
How to cite: pTrichoGate-1 was a gift from Artemio Mendoza (Addgene plasmid # 160701 ; http://n2t.net/addgene:160701 ; RRID:Addgene_160701)
