[The description below was written by a language model from this plasmid's Addgene catalogue record and pLannotate feature annotations shown in this document.]
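Description:
pTrichoGate-1 is a 6,991-nt binary T-DNA vector described as a derivative of pCAMBIA1380 (the catalogue lists the backbone as pYT6) and classed as a synthetic biology plasmid. It belongs to the TrichoGate system, developed for large-scale functional analysis of Trichoderma genes. The backbone has the usual pCAMBIA-type dual replication arrangement. A ColE1/pMB1-type origin with a pBR322 bom region supports propagation in E. coli. The pVS1 oriV, together with the RepA replication protein and StaA stability protein, allows maintenance in Agrobacterium. Bacterial selection is by kanamycin through an aminoglycoside phosphotransferase gene located outside the T-DNA, and the record lists the plasmid as low copy.

The nopaline-type left and right T-DNA border repeats flank the region that would be transferred by Agrobacterium. Between them, the payload is a lacZ cassette consisting of a CAP binding site, the lac promoter and operator, a pUC-type multiple cloning site and a lacZα fragment. According to the record this cassette is bordered by BsaI restriction sites, although those sites are not annotated in the feature table. Such an arrangement normally serves as a replaceable placeholder: the type IIS enzyme BsaI excises lacZα so that assembled parts can take its place, and blue/white screening distinguishes recombinant colonies from the parental vector.

Only a small fragment of the NOS terminator is annotated near the right border. No fungal selection marker, fungal promoter or reporter appears in the annotated T-DNA. The construct therefore looks like an empty recipient vector into which such modules are assembled, rather than a ready-to-use transformation plasmid.
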