Features (pLannotate 1.2.2; 18 found; start..end, strand, type, name):
     12..54      +  CDS            lacI (fragment): lac repressor; lacI; The lac repressor binds to the lac operator to inhibit transcription in E. coli. This inhibition can be relieved by adding lactose or isopropyl-β-D-thiogalactopyranoside (IPTG).
     67..88      +  protein_bind   CAP binding site: CAP binding activates transcription in the presence of cAMP. E. coli catabolite activator protein
    103..133     +  promoter       lac promoter: promoter for the E. coli lac operon
    141..157     +  protein_bind   lac operator: The lac repressor binds to the lac operator to inhibit transcription in E. coli. This inhibition can be relieved by adding lactose or isopropyl-β-D-thiogalactopyranoside (IPTG). lac repressor encoded by lacI
    194..250     -  misc_feature   MCS: pUC18/19 multiple cloning site
    247..404     +  CDS            lacZα (fragment): LacZα fragment of β-galactosidase; lacZ fragment
    410..509     -  misc_feature   bom (fragment): basis of mobility region from pBR322
    606..625     +  terminator     NOS terminator (fragment): nopaline synthase terminator and poly(A) signal
    647..671     +  misc_feature   RB T-DNA repeat: right border repeat from nopaline C58 T-DNA
   1011..1412    +  CDS            Y4CG_SINFN (fragment): Protein inferred from homology: Swiss-Prot protein existence level 3. From Sinorhizobium fredii (strain NBRC 101917 / NGR234).
   1972..2601    +  CDS            pVS1 StaA: stability protein from the Pseudomonas plasmid pVS1 (Heeb et al., 2000)
   3030..4103    +  CDS            pVS1 RepA: replication protein from the Pseudomonas plasmid pVS1 (Heeb et al., 2000)
   4169..4363    +  rep_origin     pVS1 oriV: origin of replication for the Pseudomonas plasmid pVS1 (Heeb et al., 2000)
   4566..4605    +  CDS            rop (fragment): Rop protein, which maintains plasmids at low copy number; rop
   4707..4847    +  misc_feature   bom: basis of mobility region from pBR322
   5033..5620    -  rep_origin     ori: high-copy-number ColE1/pMB1/pBR322/pUC origin of replication
   5707..6501    -  CDS            KanR: aminoglycoside phosphotransferase; aphA-3; confers resistance to kanamycin
   6926..6950    +  misc_feature   LB T-DNA repeat: left border repeat from nopaline C58 T-DNA
>Addgene plasmid #160701 | pTrichoGate-1 | addgene full sequence | sequence record 325787 | Addgene NGS Result
ACATAGAGACCGCAGCTGGCACGACAGGTTTCCCGACTGGAAAGCGGGCAGTGAGCGCAACGCAATTAAT
GTGAGTTAGCTCACTCATTAGGCACCCCAGGCTTTACACTTTATGCTTCCGGCTCGTATGTTGTGTGGAA
TTGTGAGCGGATAACAATTTCACACAGGAAACAGCTATGACCATGATTACGCCAAGCTTGCATGCCTGCA
GGTCGACTCTAGAGGATCCCCGGGTACCGAGCTCGAATTCACTGGCCGTCGTTTTACAACGTCGTGACTG
GGAAAACCCTGGCGTTACCCAACTTAATCGCCTTGCAGCACATCCCCCTTTCGCCAGCTGGCGTAATAGC
GAAGAGGCCCGCACCGATCGCCCTTCCCAACAGTTGCGCAGCCTGAATGGCGAATGGCGCCTGATGCGGT
ATTTTCTCCTTACGCATCTGTGCGGTATTTCACACCGCATATGGTGCACTCTCAGTACAATCTGCTCTGA
TGCCGCATAGTTAAGCCAGCCCCGACACCCGCCAACACCCGCTGACGCGCCCTGACGGGCTTGTCTGCTC
CCGGCATCCGCTTACAGACAAGCTGTGACGGTCTCATTGTAATGGGTCATCTATGTTACTAGATCGGGAA
TTAAACTATCAGTGTTTGACAGGATATATTGGCGGGTAAACCTAAGAGAAAAGAGCGTTTATTAGAATAA
TCGGATATTTAAAAGGGCGTGAAAAGGTTTATCCGTTCGTCCATTTGTATGTGCATGCCAACCACAGGGT
TCCCCTCGGGATCAAAGTACTTTGATCCAACCCCTCCGCTGCTATAGTGCAGTCGGCTTCTGACGTTCAG
TGCAGCCGTCTTCTGAAAACGACATGTCGCACAAGTCCTAAGTTACGCGACAGGCTGCCGCCCTGCCCTT
TTCCTGGCGTTTTCTTGTCGCGTGTTTTAGTCGCATAAAGTAGAATACTTGCGACTAGAACCGGAGACAT
TACGCCATGAACAAGAGCGCCGCCGCTGGCCTGCTGGGCTATGCCCGCGTCAGCACCGACGACCAGGACT
TGACCAACCAACGGGCCGAACTGCACGCGGCCGGCTGCACCAAGCTGTTTTCCGAGAAGATCACCGGCAC
CAGGCGCGACCGCCCGGAGCTGGCCAGGATGCTTGACCACCTACGCCCTGGCGACGTTGTGACAGTGACC
AGGCTAGACCGCCTGGCCCGCAGCACCCGCGACCTACTGGACATTGCCGAGCGCATCCAGGAGGCCGGCG
CGGGCCTGCGTAGCCTGGCAGAGCCGTGGGCCGACACCACCACGCCGGCCGGCCGCATGGTGTTGACCGT
GTTCGCCGGCATTGCCGAGTTCGAGCGTTCCCTAATCATCGACCGCACCCGGAGCGGGCGCGAGGCCGCC
AAGGCCCGAGGCGTGAAGTTTGGCCCCCGCCCTACCCTCACCCCGGCACAGATCGCGCACGCCCGCGAGC
TGATCGACCAGGAAGGCCGCACCGTGAAAGAGGCGGCTGCACTGCTTGGCGTGCATCGCTCGACCCTGTA
CCGCGCACTTGAGCGCAGCGAGGAAGTGACGCCCACCGAGGCCAGGCGGCGCGGTGCCTTCCGTGAGGAC
GCATTGACCGAGGCCGACGCCCTGGCGGCCGCCGAGAATGAACGCCAAGAGGAACAAGCATGAAACCGCA
CCAGGACGGCCAGGACGAACCGTTTTTCATTACCGAAGAGATCGAGGCGGAGATGATCGCGGCCGGGTAC
GTGTTCGAGCCGCCCGCGCACGTCTCAACCGTGCGGCTGCATGAAATCCTGGCCGGTTTGTCTGATGCCA
AGCTGGCGGCCTGGCCGGCCAGCTTGGCCGCTGAAGAAACCGAGCGCCGCCGTCTAAAAAGGTGATGTGT
ATTTGAGTAAAACAGCTTGCGTCATGCGGTCGCTGCGTATATGATGCGATGAGTAAATAAACAAATACGC
AAGGGGAACGCATGAAGGTTATCGCTGTACTTAACCAGAAAGGCGGGTCAGGCAAGACGACCATCGCAAC
CCATCTAGCCCGCGCCCTGCAACTCGCCGGGGCCGATGTTCTGTTAGTCGATTCCGATCCCCAGGGCAGT
GCCCGCGATTGGGCGGCCGTGCGGGAAGATCAACCGCTAACCGTTGTCGGCATCGACCGCCCGACGATTG
ACCGCGACGTGAAGGCCATCGGCCGGCGCGACTTCGTAGTGATCGACGGAGCGCCCCAGGCGGCGGACTT
GGCTGTGTCCGCGATCAAGGCAGCCGACTTCGTGCTGATTCCGGTGCAGCCAAGCCCTTACGACATATGG
GCCACCGCCGACCTGGTGGAGCTGGTTAAGCAGCGCATTGAGGTCACGGATGGAAGGCTACAAGCGGCCT
TTGTCGTGTCGCGGGCGATCAAAGGCACGCGCATCGGCGGTGAGGTTGCCGAGGCGCTGGCCGGGTACGA
GCTGCCCATTCTTGAGTCCCGTATCACGCAGCGCGTGAGCTACCCAGGCACTGCCGCCGCCGGCACAACC
GTTCTTGAATCAGAACCCGAGGGCGACGCTGCCCGCGAGGTCCAGGCGCTGGCCGCTGAAATTAAATCAA
AACTCATTTGAGTTAATGAGGTAAAGAGAAAATGAGCAAAAGCACAAACACGCTAAGTGCCGGCCGTCCG
AGCGCACGCAGCAGCAAGGCTGCAACGTTGGCCAGCCTGGCAGACACGCCAGCCATGAAGCGGGTCAACT
TTCAGTTGCCGGCGGAGGATCACACCAAGCTGAAGATGTACGCGGTACGCCAAGGCAAGACCATTACCGA
GCTGCTATCTGAATACATCGCGCAGCTACCAGAGTAAATGAGCAAATGAATAAATGAGTAGATGAATTTT
AGCGGCTAAAGGAGGCGGCATGGAAAATCAAGAACAACCAGGCACCGACGCCGTGGAATGCCCCATGTGT
GGAGGAACGGGCGGTTGGCCAGGCGTAAGCGGCTGGGTTGCCTGCCGGCCCTGCAATGGCACTGGAACCC
CCAAGCCCGAGGAATCGGCGTGAGCGGTCGCAAACCATCCGGCCCGGTACAAATCGGCGCGGCGCTGGGT
GATGACCTGGTGGAGAAGTTGAAGGCCGCGCAGGCCGCCCAGCGGCAACGCATCGAGGCAGAAGCACGCC
CCGGTGAATCGTGGCAAGCGGCCGCTGATCGAATCCGCAAAGAATCCCGGCAACCGCCGGCAGCCGGTGC
GCCGTCGATTAGGAAGCCGCCCAAGGGCGACGAGCAACCAGATTTTTTCGTTCCGATGCTCTATGACGTG
GGCACCCGCGATAGTCGCAGCATCATGGACGTGGCCGTTTTCCGTCTGTCGAAGCGTGACCGACGAGCTG
GCGAGGTGATCCGCTACGAGCTTCCAGACGGGCACGTAGAGGTTTCCGCAGGGCCGGCCGGCATGGCCAG
TGTGTGGGATTACGACCTGGTACTGATGGCGGTTTCCCATCTAACCGAATCCATGAACCGATACCGGGAA
GGGAAGGGAGACAAGCCCGGCCGCGTGTTCCGTCCACACGTTGCGGACGTACTCAAGTTCTGCCGGCGAG
CCGATGGCGGAAAGCAGAAAGACGACCTGGTAGAAACCTGCATTCGGTTAAACACCACGCACGTTGCCAT
GCAGCGTACGAAGAAGGCCAAGAACGGCCGCCTGGTGACGGTATCCGAGGGTGAAGCCTTGATTAGCCGC
TACAAGATCGTAAAGAGCGAAACCGGGCGGCCGGAGTACATCGAGATCGAGCTAGCTGATTGGATGTACC
GCGAGATCACAGAAGGCAAGAACCCGGACGTGCTGACGGTTCACCCCGATTACTTTTTGATCGATCCCGG
CATCGGCCGTTTTCTCTACCGCCTGGCACGCCGCGCCGCAGGCAAGGCAGAAGCCAGATGGTTGTTCAAG
ACGATCTACGAACGCAGTGGCAGCGCCGGAGAGTTCAAGAAGTTCTGTTTCACCGTGCGCAAGCTGATCG
GGTCAAATGACCTGCCGGAGTACGATTTGAAGGAGGAGGCGGGGCAGGCTGGCCCGATCCTAGTCATGCG
CTACCGCAACCTGATCGAGGGCGAAGCATCCGCCGGTTCCTAATGTACGGAGCAGATGCTAGGGCAAATT
GCCCTAGCAGGGGAAAAAGGTCGAAAAGGTACCTTTCCTGTGGATAGCACGTACATTGGGAACCCAAAGC
CGTACATTGGGAACCGGAACCCGTACATTGGGAACCCAAAGCCGTACATTGGGAACCGGTCACACATGTA
AGTGACTGATATAAAAGAGAAAAAAGGCGATTTTTCCGCCTAAAACTCTTTAAAACTTATTAAAACTCTT
AAAACCCGCCTGGCCTGTGCATAACTGTCTGGCCAGCGCACAGCCGAAGAGCTGCAAAAAGCGCCTACCC
TTCGGTCGCTGCGCTCCCTACGCCCCGCCGCTTCGCGTCGGCCTATCGCGGCCGCTGGCCGCTCAAAAAT
GGCTGGCCTACGGCCAGGCAATCTACCAGGGCGCGGACAAGCCGCGCCGTCGCCACTCGACCGCCGGCGC
CCACATCAAGGCACCCTGCCTCGCGCGTTTCGGTGATGACGGTGAAAACCTCTGACACATGCAGCTCCCG
GAGACGGTCACAGCTTGTCTGTAAGCGGATGCCGGGAGCAGACAAGCCCGTCAGGGCGCGTCAGCGGGTG
TTGGCGGGTGTCGGGGCGCAGCCATGACCCAGTCACGTAGCGATAGCGGAGTGTATACTGGCTTAACTAT
GCGGCATCAGAGCAGATTGTACTGAGAGTGCACCATATGCGGTGTGAAATACCGCACAGATGCGTAAGGA
GAAAATACCGCATCAGGCGCTCTTCCGCTTCCTCGCTCACTGACTCGCTGCGCTCGGTCGTTCGGCTGCG
GCGAGCGGTATCAGCTCACTCAAAGGCGGTAATACGGTTATCCACAGAATCAGGGGATAACGCAGGAAAG
AACATGTGAGCAAAAGGCCAGCAAAAGGCCAGGAACCGTAAAAAGGCCGCGTTGCTGGCGTTTTTCCATA
GGCTCCGCCCCCCTGACGAGCATCACAAAAATCGACGCTCAAGTCAGAGGTGGCGAAACCCGACAGGACT
ATAAAGATACCAGGCGTTTCCCCCTGGAAGCTCCCTCGTGCGCTCTCCTGTTCCGACCCTGCCGCTTACC
GGATACCTGTCCGCCTTTCTCCCTTCGGGAAGCGTGGCGCTTTCTCATAGCTCACGCTGTAGGTATCTCA
GTTCGGTGTAGGTCGTTCGCTCCAAGCTGGGCTGTGTGCACGAACCCCCCGTTCAGCCCGACCGCTGCGC
CTTATCCGGTAACTATCGTCTTGAGTCCAACCCGGTAAGACACGACTTATCGCCACTGGCAGCAGCCACT
GGTAACAGGATTAGCAGAGCGAGGTATGTAGGCGGTGCTACAGAGTTCTTGAAGTGGTGGCCTAACTACG
GCTACACTAGAAGGACAGTATTTGGTATCTGCGCTCTGCTGAAGCCAGTTACCTTCGGAAAAAGAGTTGG
TAGCTCTTGATCCGGCAAACAAACCACCGCTGGTAGCGGTGGTTTTTTTGTTTGCAAGCAGCAGATTACG
CGCAGAAAAAAGGATCTCAAGAAGATCCTTTGATCTTTTCTACGGGGTCTGACGCTCAGTGGAACGAAAA
CTCACGTTAAGGGATTTTGGTCATGCATTCTAGGTACTAAAACAATTCATCCAGTAAAATATAATATTTT
ATTTTCTCCCAATCAGGCTTGATCCCCAGTAAGTCAAAAAATAGCTCGACATACTGTTCTTCCCCGATAT
CCTCCCTGATCGACCGGACGCAGAAGGCAATGTCATACCACTTGTCCGCCCTGCCGCTTCTCCCAAGATC
AATAAAGCCACTTACTTTGCCATCTTTCACAAAGATGTTGCTGTCTCCCAGGTCGCCGTGGGAAAAGACA
AGTTCCTCTTCGGGCTTTTCCGTCTTTAAAAAATCATACAGCTCGCGCGGATCTTTAAATGGAGTGTCTT
CTTCCCAGTTTTCGCAATCCACATCGGCCAGATCGTTATTCAGTAAGTAATCCAATTCGGCTAAGCGGCT
GTCTAAGCTATTCGTATAGGGACAATCCGATATGTCGATGGAGTGAAAGAGCCTGATGCACTCCGCATAC
AGCTCGATAATCTTTTCAGGGCTTTGTTCATCTTCATACTCTTCCGAGCAAAGGACGCCATCGGCCTCAC
TCATGAGCAGATTGCTCCAGCCATCATGCCGTTCAAAGTGCAGGACCTTTGGAACAGGCAGCTTTCCTTC
CAGCCATAGCATCATGTCCTTTTCCCGTTCCACATCATAGGTGGTCCCTTTATACCGGCTGTCCGTCATT
TTTAAATATAGGTTTTCATTTTCTCCCACCAGCTTATATACCTTAGCAGGAGACATTCCTTCCGTATCTT
TTACGCAGCGGTATTTTTCGATCAGTTTTTTCAATTCCGGTGATATTCTCATTTTAGCCATTTATTATTT
CCTTCCTCTTTTCTACAGTATTTAAAGATACCCCAAGAAGCTAATTATAACAAGACGAACTCCAATTCAC
TGTTCCTTGCATTCTAAAACCTTAAATACCAGAAAACAGCTTTTTCAAAGTTGTTTTCAAAGTTGGCGTA
TAACATAGTATCGACGGAGCCGATTTTGAAACCGCGGTGATCACAGGCAGCAACGCTCTGTCATCGTTAC
AATCAACATGCTACCCTCCGCGAGATCATCCGTGTTTCAAACCCGGCAGCTTAGTTGCCGTTCTTCCGAA
TAGCATCGGTAACATGAGCAAAGTCTGCCGCCTTACAACGGCTCTCCCGCTGACGCCGTCCCGGACTGAT
GGGCTGCCTGTATCGAGTGGTGATTTTGTGCCGAGCTGCCGGTCGGGGAGCTGTTGGCTGGCTGGTGGCA
GGATATATTGTGGTGTAAACAAATTGACGCTTAGACAACTTAATAACACATTGCGGATTGG
